Addgene plasmid #51652: pMDICI
Purpose: E coli genetic modification
Depositing lab: Sheng Yang. Depositing organization: CAS Center for Excellence in Molecular Plant Sciences ("CEMPS"). Publication: High-Efficiency Scarless Genetic Modification in Escherichia coli by Using Lambda Red Recombination and I-SceI Cleavage. Yang J, Sun B, Huang H, Jiang Y, Diao L, Chen B, Xu C, Wang X, Liu J, Jiang W, Yang S. Appl Environ Microbiol. 2014 Jul 1;80(13):3826-3834. Epub 2014 Apr 18. 10.1128/AEM.00313-14 PubMed 24747889.
Backbone
  Vector backbone: pMD18-T Simple
  Backbone manufacturer: Takara
  Backbone size w/o insert (bp): 2600
  Vector type: genetic modification
Growth in bacteria
  Bacterial resistance: Chloramphenicol and Ampicillin, 25 & 100 μg/mL
  Growth temperature: 37°C
  Growth strain: DH5alpha
  Copy number: High Copy
Gene/Insert
  Gene/Insert name: CmR
  Insert size (bp): 1100
  Promoter: unknown
  Cloning method: TOPO Cloning
  Sequencing primers: 5′ M13F; 3′ M13R
Resource information
  A portion of this plasmid was derived from a plasmid made by: pKD3 from CGSC
Terms and licenses: Academic/Nonprofit Terms; Industry Terms: Not Available to Industry
How to cite: pMDICI was a gift from Sheng Yang (Addgene plasmid # 51652 ; http://n2t.net/addgene:51652 ; RRID:Addgene_51652)
