[The description below was written by a language model from this plasmid's Addgene catalogue record.]
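Description:
pMDICI is a high-copy E. coli cloning plasmid built on the pMD18-T Simple backbone (a commercial T-vector of about 2.6 kb), into which a roughly 1.1 kb chloramphenicol resistance (CmR) cassette has been inserted by TA/TOPO-type cloning. The record notes that part of the plasmid derives from pKD3, a template plasmid widely used as a source of a chloramphenicol marker for lambda Red recombineering, so the CmR insert presumably originates from there. The plasmid is maintained under dual selection, with ampicillin resistance supplied by the backbone and chloramphenicol resistance by the insert. The promoter driving CmR is listed as unknown, and no feature table is provided, so the exact arrangement of elements around the marker cannot be confirmed from the record. M13 forward and reverse priming sites flank the insert for sequence verification.

The stated purpose is genetic modification of E. coli, and the associated publication describes a scarless genome-editing method that combines lambda Red recombination with I-SceI cleavage. In schemes of this kind, a selectable marker is amplified from a template plasmid with homology arms, integrated into the chromosome by Red-mediated recombination, and later removed when I-SceI cuts recognition sites next to the marker, which stimulates a second recombination event that leaves no scar. pMDICI most plausibly serves as the PCR template for such a chloramphenicol cassette, and its name hints at I-SceI sites flanking CmR. The catalogue fields do not explicitly state that I-SceI sites are present, however, so this remains an inference.
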