>Addgene plasmid #51652 | pMDICI | addgene partial sequence | sequence record 91189 | M13pUC-Fwd 5'-CCCAGTCACGACGTTGTAAAACG-3'
TGACGGCAAGTGGACGATTATATTACCCTGTTATCCCTAATTCCGGGGATCCGTCGACCTGCAGTTCGAA
GTTCCTATTCTCTAGAAAGTATAGGAACTTCGGCGCGCCTACCTGTGACGGAAGATCACTTCGCAGAATA
AATAAATCCTGGTGTCCCTGTTGATACCGGGAAGCCCTGGGCCAACTTTTGGCGAAAATGAGACGTTGAT
CGGCACGTAAGAGGTTCCAACTTTCACCATAATGAAATAAGATCACTACCGGGCGTATTTTTTGAGTTGT
CGAGATTTTCAGGAGCTAAGGAAGCTAAAATGGAGAAAAAAATCACTGGATATACCACCGTTGATATATC
CCAATGGCATCGTAAAGAACATTTTGAGGCATTTCAGTCAGTTGCTCAATGTACCTATAACCAGACCGTT
CAGCTGGATATTACGGCCTTTTTAAAGACCGTAAAGAAAAATAAGCACAAGTTTTATCCGGCCTTTATTC
ACATTCTTGCCCGCCTGATGAATGCTCATCCGGAATTACGTATGGCAATGAAAGACGGTGAGCTGGTGAT
ATGGGATAGTGTTCACCCTTGTTACACCGTTTTCCATGAGCAAACTGAAACGTTTTCATCGCTCTGGAGT
GAATACCACGACGATTTCCGGCAGTTTCTACACATATATTCGCAAGATGTGGCGTGTTACGGTGAAAACC
TGGCCTATTTCCCTAAAGGGTTTATTGAGAATATGTTTTTCGTCTCAGCCAATCCCTGGGTGAGTTTCAC
CAGTTTTGATTTAAACGTGGCCAATATGGACAACTTCTTCGCCCCCGTTTTCACCATGGGCAAATATTAT
ACGCAAGGCGACAAGGTGCTGATGCCGCTGGCGATTCAGGTTCATCATGCCGTTTGTGATGGCTTCCATG
TCGGCAGAATGCTTAATGAATTACAACAGTACTGCGATGAGTGGCAGGGCGGGGCGTAA
