>Addgene plasmid #51652 | pMDICI | addgene partial sequence | sequence record 91191 | M13pUC-Rev 5'-AGCGGATAACAATTTCACACAGG-3'
CCCGGCGATCCTCTGGAGATTATTAGGGATAACAGGGTAATGTGAGGCTGGAGCTGCTTCGAAGTTCCTA
TACTTTCTAGAGAATAGGAACTTCGGAATAGGAACTTCATTTAAATGGCGCGCCTTACGCCCCGCCCTGC
CACTCATCGCAGTACTGTTGTAATTCATTAAGCATTCTGCCGACATGGAAGCCATCACAAACGGCATGAT
GAACCTGAATCGCCAGCGGCATCAGCACCTTGTCGCCTTGCGTATAATATTTGCCCATGGTGAAAACGGG
GGCGAAGAAGTTGTCCATATTGGCCACGTTTAAATCAAAACTGGTGAAACTCACCCAGGGATTGGCTGAG
ACGAAAAACATATTCTCAATAAACCCTTTAGGGAAATAGGCCAGGTTTTCACCGTAACACGCCACATCTT
GCGAATATATGTGTAGAAACTGCCGGAAATCGTCGTGGTATTCACTCCAGAGCGATGAAAACGTTTCAGT
TTGCTCATGGAAAACGGTGTAACAAGGGTGAACACTATCCCATATCACCAGCTCACCGTCTTTCATTGCC
ATA
